>Addgene plasmid #55910 | mRuby2-PMP-N-10 | addgene full sequence | sequence record 203803 | Addgene NGS Result
CGTTACATAACTTACGGTAAATGGCCCGCCTGGCTGACCGCCCAACGACCCCCGCCCATTGACGTCAATA
ATGACGTATGTTCCCATAGTAACGCCAATAGGGACTTTCCATTGACGTCAATGGGTGGAGTATTTACGGT
AAACTGCCCACTTGGCAGTACATCAAGTGTATCATATGCCAAGTACGCCCCCTATTGACGTCAATGACGG
TAAATGGCCCGCCTGGCATTATGCCCAGTACATGACCTTATGGGACTTTCCTACTTGGCAGTACATCTAC
GTATTAGTCATCGCTATTACCATGGTGATGCGGTTTTGGCAGTACATCAATGGGCGTGGATAGCGGTTTG
ACTCACGGGGATTTCCAAGTCTCCACCCCATTGACGTCAATGGGAGTTTGTTTTGGCACCAAAATCAACG
GGACTTTCCAAAATGTCGTAACAACTCCGCCCCATTGACGCAAATGGGCGGTAGGCGTGTACGGTGGGAG
GTCTATATAAGCAGAGCTGGTTTAGTGAACCGTCAGATCCGCTAGCGCTACCGGACTCAGATCTGCCACC
ATGGCGCCGGCCGCGTCCAGGCTGCGGGCCGAAGCCGGGCTCGGGGCGCTGCCGCGGCGGGCGCTCGCCC
AGTACTTGCTCTTCCTGCGGCTCTACCCGGTGCTCACCAAGGCGGCCACCAGTGGCATTTTGTCAGCACT
TGGGAACTTCCTGGCCCAGATGATTGAGAAGAAGCGGAAAAAAGAAAACTCTAGAAGTCTGGATGTCGGT
GGGCCTCTGAGATATGCCGTTTACGGGTTCTTCTTCACAGGGCCGCTGAGTCACTTCTTCTACTTCTTCA
TGGAACATTGGATCCCTCCTGAGGTCCCCCTGGCAGGGCTCAGGAGGCTTCTCCTGGACCGCCTCGTCTT
TGCACCGGCCTTCCTCATGTTGTTCTTCCTCATCATGAACTTTCTGGAGGGGAAAGACGCCTCAGCCTTC
GCCGCCAAGATGAGGGGGGGCTTCTGGCCGGCGCTGAGGATGAACTGGCGGGTGTGGACGCCACTACAGT
TCATCAACATCAACTACGTCCCTCTGAAGTTCCGGGTGCTCTTCGCCAACCTGGCAGCTCTGTTCTGGTA
TGCCTACCTGGCCTCCTTGGGGAAGAGCGGCTCCGGTAGCGGACCGGTCGCCACCATGGTGTCTAAGGGC
GAAGAGCTGATCAAGGAAAATATGCGTATGAAGGTGGTCATGGAAGGTTCGGTCAACGGCCACCAATTCA
AATGCACAGGTGAAGGAGAAGGCAATCCGTACATGGGAACTCAAACCATGAGGATCAAAGTCATCGAGGG
AGGACCCCTGCCATTTGCCTTTGACATTCTTGCCACGTCGTTCATGTATGGCAGCCGTACTTTTATCAAG
TACCCGAAAGGCATTCCTGATTTCTTTAAACAGTCCTTTCCTGAGGGTTTTACTTGGGAAAGAGTTACGA
GATACGAAGATGGTGGAGTCGTCACCGTCATGCAGGACACCAGCCTTGAGGATGGCTGTCTCGTTTACCA
CGTCCAAGTCAGAGGGGTAAACTTTCCCTCCAATGGTCCCGTGATGCAGAAGAAGACCAAGGGTTGGGAG
CCTAATACAGAGATGATGTATCCAGCAGATGGTGGTCTGAGGGGATACACTCATATGGCACTGAAAGTTG
ATGGTGGTGGCCATCTGTCTTGCTCTTTCGTAACAACTTACAGGTCAAAAAAGACCGTCGGGAACATCAA
GATGCCCGGTATCCATGCCGTTGATCACCGCCTGGAAAGGTTAGAGGAAAGTGACAATGAAATGTTCGTA
GTACAACGCGAACACGCAGTTGCCAAGTTCGCCGGGCTTGGTGGTGGGATGGACGAGCTGTACAAGTAAG
CGGCCGCGACTCTAGATCATAATCAGCCATACCACATTTGTAGAGGTTTTACTTGCTTTAAAAAACCTCC
CACACCTCCCCCTGAACCTGAAACATAAAATGAATGCAATTGTTGTTGTTAACTTGTTTATTGCAGCTTA
TAATGGTTACAAATAAAGCAATAGCATCACAAATTTCACAAATAAAGCATTTTTTTCACTGCATTCTAGT
TGTGGTTTGTCCAAACTCATCAATGTATCTTAAGGCGTAAATTGTAAGCGTTAATATTTTGTTAAAATTC
GCGTTAAATTTTTGTTAAATCAGCTCATTTTTTAACCAATAGGCCGAAATCGGCAAAATCCCTTATAAAT
CAAAAGAATAGACCGAGATAGGGT
[37 nt withheld, positions 2265-2301]
AAAGAACGTGGACTCCAACGTCAAAGG
[49 nt withheld, positions 2329-2377]
T
[91 nt withheld, positions 2379-2469]
G
[124 nt withheld, positions 2471-2594]
CAGGTGGCACTTTTCGGGGAAATGTGCGCGGAACCCCTATTTGTTTATTTTTCTAAATACATTCAAATAT
GTATCCGCTCATGAGACAATAACCCTGATAAATGCTTCAATAATATTGAAAAAGGAAGAGTCCTGAGGCG
GAAAGAACCAGCTGTGGAATGTGTGTCAGTTAGGGTGTGGAAAGTCCCCAGGCTCCCCAGCAGGCAGAAG
TATGCAAAGCATGCATCTCAATTAGTCAGCAACCAGGTGTGGAAAGTCCCCAGGCTCCCCAGCAGGCAGA
AGTATGCAAAGCATGCATCTCAATTAGTCAGCAACCATAGTCCCGCCCCTAACTCCGCCCATCCCGCCCC
TAACTCCGCCCAGTTCCGCCCATTCTCCGCCCCATGGCTGACTAATTTTTTTTATTTATGCAGAGGCCGA
GGCCGCCTCGGCCTCTGAGCTATTCCAGAAGTAGTGAGGAGGCTTTTTTGGAGGCCTAGGCTTTTGCAAA
GATCGATCAAGAGACAGGATGAGGATCGTTTCGCATGATTGAACAAGATGGATTGCACGCAGGTTCTCCG
GCCGCTTGGGTGGAGAGGCTATTCGGCTATGACTGGGCACAACAGACAATCGGCTGCTCTGATGCCGCCG
TGTTCCGGCTGTCAGCGCAGGGGCGCCCGGTTCTTTTTGTCAAGACCGACCTGTCCGGTGCCCTGAATGA
ACTGCAAGACGAGGCAGCGCGGCTATCGTGGCTGGCCACGACGGGCGTTCCTTGCGCAGCTGTGCTCGAC
GTTGTCACTGAAGCGGGAAGGGACTGGCTGCTATTGGGCGAAGTGCCGGGGCAGGATCTCCTGTCATCTC
ACCTTGCTCCTGCCGAGAAAGTATCCATCATGGCTGATGCAATGCGGCGGCTGCATACGCTTGATCCGGC
TACCTGCCCATTCGACCACCAAGCGAAACATCGCATCGAGCGAGCACGTACTCGGATGGAAGCCGGTCTT
GTCGATCAGGATGATCTGGACGAAGAGCATCAGGGGCTCGCGCCAGCCGAACTGTTCGCCAGGCTCAAGG
CGAGCATGCCCGACGGCGAGGATCTCGTCGTGACCCATGGCGATGCCTGCTTGCCGAATATCATGGTGGA
AAATGGCCGCTTTTCTGGATTCATCGACTGTGGCCGGCTGGGTGTGGCGGACCGCTATCAGGACATAGCG
TTGGCTACCCGTGATATTGCTGAAGAGCTTGGCGGCGAATGGGCTGACCGCTTCCTCGTGCTTTACGGTA
TCGCCGCTCCCGATTCGCAGCGCATCGCCTTCTATCGCCTTCTTGACGAGTTCTTCTGAGCGGGACTCTG
GGGTTCGAAATGACCGACCAAGCGACGCCCAACCTGCCATCACGAGATTTCGATTCCACCGCCGCCTTCT
ATGAAAGGTTGGGCTTCGGAATCGTTTTCCGGGACGCCGGCTGGATGATCCTCCAGCGCGGGGATCTCAT
GCTGGAGTTCTTCGCCCACCCTAGGGGGAGGCTAACTGAAACACGGAAGGAGACAATACCGGAAGGAACC
CGCGCTATGACGGCAATAAAAAGACAGAATAAAACGCACGGTGTTGGGTCGTTTGTTCATAAACGCGGGG
TTCGGTCCCAGGGCTGGCACTCTGTCGATACCCCACCGAGACCCCATTGGGGCCAATACGCCCGCGTTTC
TTCCTTTTCCCCACCCCACCCCCCAAGTTCGGGTGAAGGCCCAGGGCTCGCAGCCAACGTCGGGGCGGCA
GGCCCTGCCATAGCCTCAGGTTACTCATATATACTTTAGATTGATTTAAAACTTCATTTTTAATTTAAAA
GGATCTAGGTGAAGATCCTTTTTGATAATCTCATGACCAAAATCCCTTAACGTGAGTTTTCGTTCCACTG
AGCGTCAGACCCCGTAGAAAAGATCAAAGGATCTTCTTGAGATCCTTTTTTTCTGCGCGTAATCTGCTGC
TTGCAAACAAAAAAACCACCGCTACCAGCGGTGGTTTGTTTGCCGGATCAAGAGCTACCAACTCTTTTTC
CGAAGGTAACTGGCTTCAGCAGAGCGCAGATACCAAATACTGTTCTTCTAGTGTAGCCGTAGTTAGGCCA
CCACTTCAAGAACTCTGTAGCACCGCCTACATACCTCGCTCTGCTAATCCTGTTACCAGTGGCTGCTGCC
AGTGGCGATAAGTCGTGTCTTACCGGGTTGGACTCAAGACGATAGTTACCGGATAAGGCGCAGCGGTCGG
GCTGAACGGGGGGTTCGTGCACACAGCCCAGCTTGGAGCGAACGACCTACACCGAACTGAGATACCTACA
GCGTGAGCTATGAGAAAGCGCCACGCTTCCCGAAGGGAGAAAGGCGGACAGGTATCCGGTAAGCGGCAGG
GTCGGAACAGGAGAGCGCACGAGGGAGCTTCCAGGGGGAAACGCCTGGTATCTTTATAGTCCTGTCGGGT
TTCGCCACCTCTGACTTGAGCGTCGATTTTTGTGATGCTCGTCAGGGGGGCGGAGCCTATGGAAAAACGC
CAGCAACGCGGCCTTTTTACGGTTCCTGGCCTTTTGCTGGCCTTTTGCTCACATGTTCTTTCCTGCGTTA
TCCCCTGATTCTGTGGATAACCGTATTACCGCCATGCATTAGTTATTAATAGTAATCAATTACGGGGTCA
TTAGTTCATAGCCCATATATGGAGTTCCG
Features (pLannotate 1.2.2; 16 found; start..end, strand, type, name):
      1..304     +  enhancer       CMV enhancer: human cytomegalovirus immediate early enhancer
    305..508     +  promoter       CMV promoter: human cytomegalovirus (CMV) immediate early promoter
    531..554     +  misc_feature   MCS (fragment): multiple cloning site
    561..1145    +  CDS            PXMP2: PXMP2_HUMAN - Also known as PMP22. Experimental evidence at protein level: Swiss-Prot protein existence level 1. Seems to be involved in pore-forming activity and may contribute to the unspecific permeability of the peroxisomal membrane. From Homo sapiens (Human).
   1176..1886    +  CDS            mRuby2: mRuby2 is a basic (constitutively fluorescent) red fluorescent protein published in 2012, derived from Entacmaea quadricolor. It has moderate acid sensitivity.
   1905..1988    +  CDS            large T antigen (fragment): large T antigen from SV40 (simian virus 40)
   2011..2132    +  polyA_signal   SV40 poly(A) signal: SV40 polyadenylation signal
   2166..2594    -  rep_origin     f1 ori (sequence partly withheld): f1 bacteriophage origin of replication; arrow indicates direction of (+) strand synthesis
   2621..2725    +  promoter       AmpR promoter: bla
   2727..3084    +  promoter       SV40 promoter: SV40 enhancer and early promoter
   3119..3913    +  CDS            NeoR/KanR: aminoglycoside phosphotransferase from Tn5; aph(3')-II (or nptII); confers resistance to neomycin, kanamycin, and G418 (Geneticin®)
   3934..4086    +  CDS            ble (fragment): BLE_KLEPN - Experimental evidence at protein level: Swiss-Prot protein existence level 1. Binding protein with a strong affinity to the bleomycin family of antibiotics. Binds to CL990; an antimitotic-antibiotic compound. From Klebsiella pneumoniae.
   4145..4192    +  polyA_signal   HSV TK poly(A) signal: herpes simplex virus thymidine kinase polyadenylation signal (Cole and Stacy, 1985)
   4283..4299    -  polyA_signal   bGH poly(A) signal (fragment): bovine growth hormone polyadenylation signal
   4521..5109    +  rep_origin     ori: high-copy-number ColE1/pMB1/pBR322/pUC origin of replication
   5224..5283    +  enhancer       CMV enhancer (fragment): human cytomegalovirus immediate early enhancer
