[The description below was written by a language model from this plasmid's Addgene catalogue record and pLannotate feature annotations shown in this document.]
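Description:
mRuby2-PMP-N-10 is a mammalian expression plasmid built on the mRuby2-N1 backbone, an N1-style fluorescent protein fusion vector. It encodes the human peroxisomal membrane protein PXMP2 (also called PMP22) fused at its C terminus to the red fluorescent protein mRuby2. The sequenced plasmid is about 5.3 kb. It replicates at high copy in E. coli from a ColE1/pUC-type origin and also carries an f1 phage origin. A single NeoR/KanR (Tn5 aminoglycoside phosphotransferase) gene provides both selections. A bacterial bla-type promoter drives it for kanamycin resistance in bacteria, and the SV40 enhancer/early promoter drives it for G418 selection in mammalian cells, with an HSV TK polyadenylation signal downstream. The small "ble", "large T antigen" and "bGH poly(A)" fragments in the annotation look like short residual or incidental matches in the backbone rather than functional parts.

The expression cassette consists of the human CMV immediate-early enhancer and promoter, a remnant of the multiple cloning site, the PXMP2 coding sequence, a short linker region, the mRuby2 coding sequence, and an SV40 polyadenylation signal. The "N-10" in the name probably refers to this N-terminal partner arrangement and the length of the linker, though the record does not say so explicitly. PXMP2 is an integral peroxisomal membrane protein, so the fusion directs mRuby2 to peroxisomes. mRuby2 is a constitutively fluorescent red protein derived from Entacmaea quadricolor, with recorded excitation of 559 nm and emission of 600 nm. The construct is used as a red peroxisome marker for fluorescence imaging in transiently or stably transfected mammalian cells. It belongs to a set of localization fusions associated with work describing improved green and red fluorescent proteins for FRET.
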