Addgene plasmid #55910: mRuby2-PMP-N-10
Purpose: Localization: Peroxisomes, Excitation: 559, Emission: 600
Depositing lab: Michael Davidson. Publication: Improving FRET dynamic range with bright green and red fluorescent proteins. Lam AJ, St-Pierre F, Gong Y, Marshall JD, Cranfill PJ, Baird MA, McKeown MR, Wiedenmann J, Davidson MW, Schnitzer MJ, Tsien RY, Lin MZ. Nat Methods. 2012 Sep 9. doi: 10.1038/nmeth.2171. PubMed 22961245.
Backbone
  Vector backbone: mRuby2-N1
  Backbone size w/o insert (bp): 4750
  Vector type: Mammalian Expression
  Selectable markers: Neomycin (select with G418)
Growth in bacteria
  Bacterial resistance: Kanamycin, 50 μg/mL
  Growth temperature: 37°C
  Growth strain: DH5alpha
  Copy number: High Copy
Gene/Insert
  Gene/Insert name: PMP (alt name: NM_018663.1)
  Species: H. sapiens (human)
  Entrez Gene: PXMP2 (a.k.a. PMP22)
  Promoter: CMV
  Tag / fusion protein: mRuby2 (C terminal on backbone)
  Cloning method: Unknown
  Sequencing primers: 5′ CMV-F; 3′ SV40pA-R
Terms and licenses: Academic/Nonprofit Terms; Industry Terms
Depositor comments: . Excitation = 559; Emission = 600
How to cite: mRuby2-PMP-N-10 was a gift from Michael Davidson (Addgene plasmid # 55910 ; http://n2t.net/addgene:55910 ; RRID:Addgene_55910)
