>Addgene plasmid #55910 | mRuby2-PMP-N-10 | depositor partial sequence | sequence record 86816 | insert sequence
TCCGCTAGCGCTACCGGACTCAGATCTGCCACCATGGCGCCGGCCGCGTCCAGGCTGCGGGCCGAAGCCG
GGCTCGGGGCGCTGCCGCGGCGGGCGCTCGCCCAGTACTTGCTCTTCCTGCGGCTCTACCCGGTGCTCAC
CAAGGCGGCCACCAGTGGCATTTTGTCAGCACTTGGGAACTTCCTGGCCCAGATGATTGAGAAGAAGCGG
AAAAAAGAAAACTCTAGAAGTCTGGATGTCGGTGGGCCTCTGAGATATGCCGTTTACGGGTTCTTCTTCA
CAGGGCCGCTGAGTCACTTCTTCTACTTCTTCATGGAACATTGGATCCCTCCTGAGGTCCCCCTGGCAGG
GCTCAGGAGGCTTCTCCTGGACCGCCTCGTCTTTGCACCGGCCTTCCTCATGTTGTTCTTCCTCATCATG
AACTTTCTGGAGGGGAAAGACGCCTCAGCCTTCGCCGCCAAGATGAGGGGGGGCTTCTGGCCGGCGCTGA
GGATGAACTGGCGGGTGTGGACGCCACTACAGTTCATCAACATCAACTACGTCCCTCTGAAGTTCCGGGT
GCTCTTCGCCAACCTGGCAGCTCTGTTCTGGTATGCCTACCTGGCCTCCTTGGGGAAGAGCGGCTCCGGT
AGCGGACCGGTCGCCACCATGGTGTCTAAGGGCGAAGAGCTGATCAAGGAAAATATGCGTATGAAGGTGG
TCATGGAAGGTTCGGTCAACGGCCACCAATTCAAATGCACAGGTGAAGGAGAAGGCAATCCGTACATGGG
AACTCAAACCATGAGGATCAAAGTCATCGAGGGAGGACCCCTGCCATTTGCCTTTGACATTCTTGCCACG
TCGTTCATGTATGGCAGCCGTACTTTTATCAAGTACCCGAAAGGCATTCCTGATTTCTTTAAACAGTCCT
TTCCTGAGGGTTTTACTTGGGAAAGAGTTACGAGATACGAAGATGGTGGAGTCGTCACCGTCATGCAGGA
CACCAGCCTTGAGGATGGCTGTCTCGTTTACCACGTCCAAGTCAGAGGGGTAAACTTTCCCTCCAATGGT
CCCGTGATGCAGAAGAAGACCAAGGGTTGGGAGCCTAATACAGAGATGATGTATCCAGCAGATGGTGGTC
TGAGGGGATACACTCATATGGCACTGAAAGTTGATGGTGGTGGCCATCTGTCTTGCTCTTTCGTAACAAC
TTACAGGTCAAAAAAGACCGTCGGGAACATCAAGATGCCCGGTATCCATGCCGTTGATCACCGCCTGGAA
AGGTTAGAGGAAAGTGACAATGAAATGTTCGTAGTACAACGCGAACACGCAGTTGCCAAGTTCGCCGGGC
TTGGTGGTGGGATGGACGAGCTGTACAAGTAAGCGGCCGCGACTCTAGATCATAATCAGCC
